>Addgene plasmid #107768 | pSG5-HA-ERR3 E275A,R316A | addgene full sequence | sequence record 209653 | Addgene NGS Result
GCAGGCAGAAGTATGCAAAGCATGCATCTCAATTAGTCAGCAACCATAGTCCCGCCCCTAACTCCGCCCA
TCCCGCCCCTAACTCCGCCCAGTTCCGCCCATTCTCCGCCCCATGGCTGACTAATTTTTTTTATTTATGC
AGAGGCCGAGGCCGCCTCGGCCTCTGAGCTATTCCAGAAGTAGTGAAGAGGCTTTTTTGGAGGCCTAGGC
TTTTGCAAAAAGCTCCGGATCGATCCTGAGAACTTCAGGGTGAGTTTGGGGACCCTTGATTGTTCTTTCT
TTTTCGCTATTGTAAAATTCATGTTATATGGAGGGGGCAAAGTTTTCAGGGTGTTGTTTAGAATGGGAAG
ATGTCCCTTGTATCACCATGGACCCTCATGATAATTTTGTTTCTTTCACTTTCTACTCTGTTGACAACCA
TTGTCTCCTCTTATTTTCTTTTCATTTTCTGTAACTTTTTCGTTAAACTTTAGCTTGCATTTGTAACGAA
TTTTTAAATTCACTTTTGTTTATTTGTCAGATTGTAAGTACTTTCTCTAATCACTTTTTTTTCAAGGCAA
TCAGGGTATATTATATTGTACTTCAGCACAGTTTTAGAGAACAATTGTTATAATTAAATGATAAGGTAGA
ATATTTCTGCATATAAATTCTGGCTGGCGTGGAAATATTCTTATTGGTAGAAACAACTACATCCTGGTCA
TCATCCTGCCTTTCTCTTTATGGTTACAATGATATACACTGTTTGAGATGAGGATAAAATACTCTGAGTC
CAAACCGGGCCCCTCTGCTAACCATGTTCATGCCTTCTTCTTTTTCCTACAGCTCCTGGGCAACGTGCTG
GTTATTGTGCTGTCTCATCATTTTGGCAAAGAATTGTAATACGACTCACTATAGGGCGAATTACCGCCGC
CATGGGCTACCCATACGATGTTCCTGACTATGCGGAATTCTCGAGTGATTCGGTAGAACTTTGCCTGCCT
GAATCTTTTTCCCTGCACTACGAAGAAGAGCTTCTCTGCAGAATGTCAAACAAAGATCGACACATTGATT
CCAGCTGTTCGTCCTTCATCAAGACGGAACCCTCCAGCCCAGCCTCCCTGACGGACAGCGTCAACCACCA
CAGCCCTGGTGGGTCTTCCGACGCCAGTGGGAGTTACAGTTCAACCATGAATGGCCATCAGAACGGACTG
GACTCGCCACCTCTCTACCCCTCTGCTCCGATCCTGGGAGGCAGCGGGCCTGTCCGGAAACTGTATGATG
ACTGCTCCAGCACCATCGTAGAGGATCCCCAGACCAAGTGTGAATATATGCTCAACTCCATGCCCAAGAG
ACTGTGCTTAGTGTGTGGCGACATCGCCTCTGGGTACCACTATGGGGTTGCATCATGTGAAGCCTGCAAG
GCATTCTTCAAGAGGACGATTCAAGGTAACATAGAGTACAGCTGCCCAGCCACGAATGAATGTGAGATCA
CAAAGCGCAGACGCAAATCCTGCCAGGCCTGCCGCTTCATGAAGTGTCTCAAAGTGGGCATGCTGAAAGA
AGGGGTCCGTCTTGACAGAGTGCGTGGAGGTCGGCAGAAGTACAAGCGCAGAATAGATGCTGAGAACAGC
CCATACCTGAACCCTCAGCTGGTGCAGCCAGCCAAAAAGCCATATAACAAGATTGTCTCGCATTTGTTGG
TGGCTGAACCAGAGAAGATCTATGCCATGCCTGACCCTACTGTCCCCGACAGTGACATCAAAGCCCTCAC
CACACTCTGTGACTTGGCTGACCGAGCGTTGGTGGTTATCATTGGATGGGCAAAACATATTCCAGGCTTC
TCCACACTGTCCCTTGCAGACCAGATGAGCCTCCTCCAGAGTGCATGGATGGAGATTCTGATCCTCGGCG
TTGTGTACGCATCGCTTTCGTTTGAGGATGAACTTGTCTATGCAGACGATTATATAATGGATGAAGACCA
GTCTAAATTAGCAGGCCTTCTTGACCTAAATAATGCTATCCTGCAGCTGGTGAAGAAGTACAAGAGCATG
AAGCTAGAGAAGGAAGAATTCGTCACCCTCAAAGCAATAGCTCTTGCTAATTCAGATTCCATGCATATAG
AAGATGTGGAAGCTGTGCAGAAACTTCAGGATGTGTTACATGAGGCCCTACAGGATTACGAGGCTGGCCA
GCACATGGAAGACCCTCGCCGTGCAGGCAAGATGCTGATGACGCTGCCGCTGCTGAGGCAGACCTCCACC
AAGGCAGTCCAGCACTTCTACAACATCAAACTCGAAGGCAAAGTGCCCATGCACAAACTTTTTTTGGAAA
TGCTGGAGGCCAAGGTCTGAGGATCTTATTAAAGCAGAACTTGTTTATTGCAGCTTATAATGGTTACAAA
TAAAGCAATAGCATCACAAATTTCACAAATAAAGCATTTTTTTCACTGCATTCTAGTTGTGGTTTGTCCA
AACTCATCAATGTATCTTATCATGTCTGGTCGACTCTAGACTCTTCCGCTTCCTCGCTCACTGACTCGCT
GCGCTCGGTCGTTCGGCTGCGGCGAGCGGTATCAGCTCACTCAAAGGCGGTAATACGGTTATCCACAGAA
TCAGGGGATAACGCAGGAAAGAACATGTGAGCAAAAGGCCAGCAAAAGGCCAGGAACCGTAAAAAGGCCG
CGTTGCTGGCGTTTTTCCATAGGCTCCGCCCCCCTGACGAGCATCACAAAAATCGACGCTCAAGTCAGAG
GTGGCGAAACCCGACAGGACTATAAAGATACCAGGCGTTTCCCCCTGGAAGCTCCCTCGTGCGCTCTCCT
GTTCCGACCCTGCCGCTTACCGGATACCTGTCCGCCTTTCTCCCTTCGGGAAGCGTGGCGCTTTCTCATA
GCTCACGCTGTAGGTATCTCAGTTCGGTGTAGGTCGTTCGCTCCAAGCTGGGCTGTGTGCACGAACCCCC
CGTTCAGCCCGACCGCTGCGCCTTATCCGGTAACTATCGTCTTGAGTCCAACCCGGTAAGACACGACTTA
TCGCCACTGGCAGCAGCCACTGGTAACAGGATTAGCAGAGCGAGGTATGTAGGCGGTGCTACAGAGTTCT
TGAAGTGGTGGCCTAACTACGGCTACACTAGAAGAACAGTATTTGGTATCTGCGCTCTGCTGAAGCCAGT
TACCTTCGGAAAAAGAGTTGGTAGCTCTTGATCCGGCAAACAAACCACCGCTGGTAGCGGTGGTTTTTTT
GTTTGCAAGCAGCAGATTACGCGCAGAAAAAAAGGATCTCAAGAAGATCCTTTGATCTTTTCTACGGGGT
CTGACGCTCAGTGGAACGAAAACTCACGTTAAGGGATTTTGGTCATGAGATTATCAAAAAGGATCTTCAC
CTAGATCCTTTTAAATTAAAAATGAAGTTTTAAATCAATCTAAAGTATATATGAGTAAACTTGGTCTGAC
AGTTACCAATGCTTAATCAGTGAGGCACCTATCTCAGCGATCTGTCTATTTCGTTCATCCATAGTTGCCT
GACTCCCCGTCGTGTAGATAACTACGATACGGGAGGGCTTACCATCTGGCCCCAGTGCTGCAATGATACC
GCGAGACCCACGCTCACCGGCTCCAGATTTATCAGCAATAAACCAGCCAGCCGGAAGGGCCGAGCGCAGA
AGTGGTCCTGCAACTTTATCCGCCTCCATCCAGTCTATTAATTGTTGCCGGGAAGCTAGAGTAAGTAGTT
CGCCAGTTAATAGTTTGCGCAACGTTGTTGCCATTGCTACAGGCATCGTGGTGTCACGCTCGTCGTTTGG
TATGGCTTCATTCAGCTCCGGTTCCCAACGATCAAGGCGAGTTACATGATCCCCCATGTTGTGCAAAAAA
GCGGTTAGCTCCTTCGGTCCTCCGATCGTTGTCAGAAGTAAGTTGGCCGCAGTGTTATCACTCATGGTTA
TGGCAGCACTGCATAATTCTCTTACTGTCATGCCATCCGTAAGATGCTTTTCTGTGACTGGTGAGTACTC
AACCAAGTCATTCTGAGAATAGTGTATGCGGCGACCGAGTTGCTCTTGCCCGGCGTCAATACGGGATAAT
ACCGCGCCACATAGCAGAACTTTAAAAGTGCTCATCATTGGAAAACGTTCTTCGGGGCGAAAACTCTCAA
GGATCTTACCGCTGTTGAGATCCAGTTCGATGTAACCCACTCGTGCACCCAACTGATCTTCAGCATCTTT
TACTTTCACCAGCGTTTCTGGGTGAGCAAAAACAGGAAGGCAAAATGCCGCAAAAAAGGGAATAAGGGCG
ACACGGAAATGTTGAATACTCATACTCTTCCTTTTTCAATATTATTGAAGCATTTATCAGGGTTATTGTC
TCATGAGCGGATACATATTTGAATGTATTTAGAAAAATAAACAAATAGGGGTTCCGCGCACATTTCCCCG
AAAAGTGCCACCTGACGTCTAAGAAACCATTATTATCATGACATTAACCTATAAAAATAGGCGTATCACG
AGGCCCTTTCGTCTCGCGCGTTTCGGTGATGACGGTGAAAACCTCTGACACATGCAGCTCCCGGAGACGG
TCACAGCTTGTCTGTAAGCGGATGCCGGGAGCAGACAAGCCCGTCAGGGCGCGTCAGCGGGTGTTGGCGG
GTGTCGGGGCTGGCTTAACTATGCGGCATCAGAGCAGATTGTACTGAGAGTGCACCATATGCGGTGTGAA
ATACCGCACAGATGCGTAAGGAGAAAATACCGCATCAGGAAATTGTAAGCGTTAATATTTTGTTAAAATT
CGCGTTAAATTTTTGTTAAATCAGCTCATTTTTTAACCAATAGGCCGAAATCGGCAAAATCCCTTATAAA
TCAAAAGAATAGACCGAGATAGGGT
[37 nt withheld, positions 4856-4892]
AAAGAACGTGGACTCCAACGTCAAAGG
[49 nt withheld, positions 4920-4968]
T
[91 nt withheld, positions 4970-5060]
G
[124 nt withheld, positions 5062-5185]
CCATTCGCCATTCAGGCTGCGCAACTGTTGGGAAGGGCGATCGGTGCGGGCCTCTTCGCTATTACGCCAG
CTGGCGAAAGGGGGATGTGCTGCAAGGCGATTAAGTTGGGTAACGCCAGGGTTTTCCCAGTCACGACGTT
GTAAAACGACGGCCAGTGAATTGTCGACTTCTGAGGCGGAAAGAACCAGCTGTGGAATGTGTGTCAGTTA
GGGTGTGGAAAGTCCCCAGGCTCCCCAGCAGGCAGAAGTATGCAAAGCATGCATCTCAATTAGTCAGCAA
GGAAAGTCCCCAGGCTCCCCA
Features (pLannotate 1.2.2; 13 found; start..end, strand, type, name):
    250..822     +  intron         β-globin intron: intron from rabbit β-globin gene
    877..895     +  promoter       T7 promoter: promoter for bacteriophage T7 RNA polymerase
    918..945     +  CDS            3xHA (fragment): three tandem HA epitope tags
    957..2327    +  CDS            ESRRG: ERR3_HUMAN - Also known as ERR3, ERRG2, KIAA0832, NR3B3. Experimental evidence at protein level: Swiss-Prot protein existence level 1. Orphan receptor that acts as transcription activator in the absence of bound ligand. Binds specifically to an estrogen response element and activates reporter genes controlled by estrogen response elements (By similarity). Induces the expression of PERM1 in the skeletal muscle. From Homo sapiens (Human).
   2348..2469    +  polyA_signal   SV40 poly(A) signal: SV40 polyadenylation signal
   2674..3262    -  rep_origin     ori: high-copy-number ColE1/pMB1/pBR322/pUC origin of replication
   3433..4293    -  CDS            AmpR: β-lactamase; bla; confers resistance to ampicillin, carbenicillin, and related antibiotics
   4294..4398    -  promoter       AmpR promoter: bla
   4493..4528    +  CDS            rop (fragment): Rop protein, which maintains plasmids at low copy number; rop
   4630..4729    +  misc_feature   bom (fragment): basis of mobility region from pBR322
   4757..5185    -  rep_origin     f1 ori (sequence partly withheld): f1 bacteriophage origin of replication; arrow indicates direction of (+) strand synthesis
   5189..5346    -  CDS            lacZα (fragment): LacZα fragment of β-galactosidase; lacZ fragment
   5356..219     +  promoter       SV40 promoter (across the origin): SV40 enhancer and early promoter
