[The description below was written by a language model from this plasmid's Addgene catalogue record and pLannotate feature annotations shown in this document.]
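Description:
pSG5-HA-ERR3 E275A,R316A is a mammalian expression plasmid built on a modified pSG5 backbone in which an HA epitope tag and an altered multiple cloning site were added. It is maintained in E. coli as a high-copy plasmid through a ColE1/pUC-type origin and selected with ampicillin via the β-lactamase gene. An f1 origin and short remnants of lacZα, rop and bom are also annotated in the backbone. The catalogue gives a total size of about 5.5 kb, close to the 5,486 nt sequenced record.

The payload is the mouse estrogen-related receptor gamma coding sequence (Esrrg, also called ERR3 or NR3B3), an orphan nuclear receptor that activates transcription through estrogen response elements without a bound ligand. The automated annotation matched this ORF to the human ortholog, which probably reflects high sequence conservation, whereas the catalogue lists the species as mouse. An N-terminal HA tag sits just upstream. The annotation software labels it as a fragment of a 3xHA tag, and its short length is consistent with a single epitope.

Expression is driven by the SV40 enhancer and early promoter, followed by a rabbit β-globin intron that promotes efficient processing of the transcript, and terminated by the SV40 polyadenylation signal. A T7 promoter between the intron and the tag allows in vitro transcription and serves as a sequencing primer site.

The receptor carries two alanine substitutions, E275A and R316A, described as inactivating key ligand-binding residues. The construct therefore serves as a ligand-binding-deficient counterpart to the wild-type pSG5-HA-ERR3 plasmid from which it was derived, for example in transfection studies comparing receptor activity, with the HA tag allowing detection of the expressed protein.
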