Addgene plasmid #107768: pSG5-HA-ERR3 E275A,R316A
Purpose: Expresses a modified receptor with inactivating mutations in key ligand binding residues
Depositing lab: Rebecca Riggins. Depositing organization: Georgetown University.
Backbone
  Vector backbone: pSG5
  Backbone manufacturer: Stratagene
  Backbone size w/o insert (bp): 4100
  Total vector size (bp): 5516
  Vector type: Mammalian Expression
Growth in bacteria
  Bacterial resistance: Ampicillin, 100 μg/mL
  Growth temperature: 37°C
  Growth strain: DH5alpha
  Copy number: High Copy
Gene/Insert
  Gene/Insert name: Estrogen-related receptor gamma (alt name: ERRg)
  Species: M. musculus (mouse)
  Insert size (bp): 1416
  Mutation: E275A,R316A double mutant
  Entrez Gene: Esrrg (a.k.a. ER, ERR3, Errg, NR3, NR3B3, mKIAA0832)
  Promoter: SV40
  Tag / fusion protein: HA (N terminal on insert)
  Cloning method: Restriction Enzyme; 5′ cloning site XhoI (destroyed during cloning); 3′ cloning site BglII (destroyed during cloning)
  Sequencing primers: 5′ T7
Resource information
  A portion of this plasmid was derived from a plasmid made by: The original, wild type pSG5-HA-ERR3 construct was generated by Dr. Michael Stallcup. Original reference: PMID 10428842. Modifications to Backbone: HA tag and modified multiple cloning site introduced. Original reference for pSG5-HA: PMID 10381882
Terms and licenses: Academic/Nonprofit Terms; Industry Terms: Not Available to Industry
How to cite: pSG5-HA-ERR3 E275A,R316A was a gift from Rebecca Riggins (Addgene plasmid # 107768 ; http://n2t.net/addgene:107768 ; RRID:Addgene_107768)
